Addgene plasmid #152483: pGBW-m4133805
Purpose: Mammalian expression plasmid for SARS-CoV-2 helicase
Depositing lab: Ginkgo Bioworks & Benjie Chen. Depositing organization: Ginkgo Bioworks.
Backbone
  Vector backbone: pTwist_CMV_6
  Backbone size w/o insert (bp): 4180
  Vector type: Mammalian Expression
Growth in bacteria
  Bacterial resistance: Ampicillin, 100 μg/mL
  Growth temperature: 37°C
  Growth strain: DH5alpha
  Copy number: High Copy
Gene/Insert
  Gene/Insert name: SARS-CoV-2 helicase (alt name: nsp13)
  Species: Severe acute respiratory syndrome coronavirus 2
  Insert size (bp): 1802
  Mutation: wt
  Entrez Gene: ORF1ab (a.k.a. GU280_gp01)
  Promoter: CMV
  Tag / fusion protein: Cleavable TEV;CBP (C terminal on backbone)
  Cloning method: Unknown
Resource information
  A portion of this plasmid was derived from a plasmid made by: GinkgoBioworks
Depositor comments: NCBI reference sequence: YP_009725308.1
How to cite: pGBW-m4133805 was a gift from Ginkgo Bioworks & Benjie Chen (Addgene plasmid # 152483 ; http://n2t.net/addgene:152483 ; RRID:Addgene_152483)
