[The description below was written by a language model from this plasmid's Addgene catalogue record and pLannotate feature annotations shown in this document.]
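Description:
pGBW-m4133805 is a mammalian expression plasmid carrying the wild-type SARS-CoV-2 helicase (nsp13), a mature cleavage product of the viral ORF1ab replicase polyprotein. It is built on the pTwist_CMV_6 backbone. In bacteria it is maintained through a high-copy ColE1/pUC-type origin and selected with ampicillin via a full-length β-lactamase gene. A short additional β-lactamase fragment is also annotated, and appears to be a remnant rather than a functional marker.

The roughly 1.8 kb helicase coding sequence spans the numbering origin of the 6,093 nt sequence record. The annotation software labelled it as a fragment of the SARS-CoV replicase polyprotein by homology. The nsp16 methyltransferase text attached to that hit belongs to the polyprotein entry as a whole and does not describe this insert. Transcription is driven by the human cytomegalovirus immediate-early enhancer and promoter elements directly upstream, and ends at an SV40 polyadenylation signal downstream.

According to the catalogue fields, the backbone adds a C-terminal TEV-cleavable calmodulin-binding peptide (CBP) tag. The feature table detects only a short CBP fragment just after the open reading frame and does not annotate the TEV site separately. A CBP tag allows calcium-dependent capture on calmodulin resin, and TEV protease cleavage can then remove the tag.

The expression unit and the bacterial segment are flanked by β-globin insulator elements, T7 and rrnG terminators, and a synthetic poly(A) signal upstream of the enhancer. These elements would limit read-through and interference between regions of the plasmid. The construct is suited to transient expression of tagged nsp13 in mammalian cells, for example for purification or interaction studies, although the record states only expression as its purpose.
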