Features (pLannotate 1.2.2; 17 found; start..end, strand, type, name):
   1838..1854    +  CDS            CBP (fragment): calmodulin-binding peptide derived from skeletal muscle myosin light chain kinase; binds calmodulin with nanomolar affinity in the presence of calcium
   1962..2083    -  polyA_signal   SV40 poly(A) signal: SV40 polyadenylation signal
   2106..2175    -  CDS            large T antigen (fragment): large T antigen from SV40 (simian virus 40)
   2198..2244    +  terminator     T7 terminator: transcription terminator for bacteriophage T7 RNA polymerase
   2274..2410    +  terminator     rrnG terminator: transcription terminator from the E. coli ribosomal RNA rrnG operon (Albrechtsen et al., 1991)
   2455..2526    +  misc_feature   3' β-globin insulator: insulator downstream of the human β-globin locus (Farrell et al., 2002)
   2752..3340    -  rep_origin     ori: high-copy-number ColE1/pMB1/pBR322/pUC origin of replication
   3512..3576    -  CDS            bla(M) (fragment): β-lactamase lacking the signal sequence; bla(M); allows cytosolic expression of β-lactamase
   4086..4946    +  CDS            AmpR: β-lactamase; bla; confers resistance to ampicillin, carbenicillin, and related antibiotics
   4959..5095    +  terminator     rrnG terminator: transcription terminator from the E. coli ribosomal RNA rrnG operon (Albrechtsen et al., 1991)
   5247..5318    +  misc_feature   5' β-globin insulator: insulator upstream of the human β-globin locus (Farrell et al., 2002)
   5323..5369    -  terminator     T7 terminator: transcription terminator for bacteriophage T7 RNA polymerase
   5387..5435    -  polyA_signal   poly(A) signal: synthetic polyadenylation signal
   5516..5819    +  enhancer       CMV enhancer: human cytomegalovirus immediate early enhancer
   5892..5909    -  promoter       CMV promoter (fragment): human cytomegalovirus (CMV) immediate early promoter
   5972..6023    +  promoter       CMVd2 promoter: truncated human cytomegalovirus (CMV) immediate early promoter that yields moderately reduced expression relative to the full-length promoter
   6083..1816    +  CDS            rep (fragment) (across the origin): R1AB_SARS - Experimental evidence at protein level: Swiss-Prot protein existence level 1. [2'-O-methyltransferase]: Methyltransferase that mediates mRNA cap 2'-O-ribose methylation to the 5'-cap structure of viral mRNAs. N7-methyl guanosine cap is a prerequisite for binding of nsp16. Therefore plays an essential role in viral mRNAs cap methylation which is essential to evade immune system. From Severe acute respiratory syndrome coronavirus (SARS-CoV).
>Addgene plasmid #152483 | pGBW-m4133805 | depositor full sequence | sequence record 295495 | Full Sequence
CACCATGGCGGTGGGGGCTTGCGTACTATGTAACAGCCAGACGTCATTGCGCTGCGGTGCATGTATAAGA
AGGCCGTTTCTGTGTTGCAAATGCTGCTACGATCATGTTATTTCGACTTCTCACAAGCTTGTGCTCAGTG
TCAATCCTTATGTGTGTAATGCCCCCGGATGCGACGTCACAGATGTTACCCAACTGTACCTGGGCGGCAT
GTCCTATTATTGTAAGAGCCACAAACCACCAATCTCCTTCCCCCTGTGCGCCAACGGACAGGTGTTTGGG
CTCTACAAAAACACATGTGTGGGATCTGACAATGTCACCGACTTCAACGCTATCGCCACATGCGATTGGA
CTAATGCAGGCGACTACATTTTAGCCAACACCTGTACCGAACGGCTGAAGTTATTTGCGGCTGAGACTCT
AAAGGCAACTGAGGAAACCTTCAAACTTTCATATGGTATCGCCACGGTACGTGAGGTGTTGTCTGATCGA
GAACTGCATCTCAGTTGGGAGGTCGGGAAGCCTAGACCTCCCCTTAATCGAAATTACGTGTTCACAGGTT
ATAGGGTTACCAAGAACAGCAAAGTCCAGATCGGCGAATATACTTTTGAGAAGGGAGATTACGGTGACGC
CGTAGTGTATCGTGGCACAACAACATACAAACTGAATGTTGGGGATTACTTCGTGCTGACGTCCCACACC
GTTATGCCGCTCTCAGCTCCAACTTTGGTTCCCCAGGAACATTACGTGCGGATTACTGGACTCTATCCAA
CGCTAAACATAAGCGACGAGTTTTCCAGCAACGTGGCTAATTACCAAAAGGTCGGCATGCAGAAGTACTC
CACCCTTCAGGGTCCTCCTGGGACTGGCAAAAGTCACTTCGCCATCGGACTGGCACTTTACTATCCCAGT
GCGCGCATTGTATATACCGCCTGCTCACATGCGGCAGTGGACGCCCTGTGTGAGAAGGCTTTAAAGTATC
TGCCAATAGACAAATGCTCTCGCATTATCCCTGCCAGGGCCAGAGTGGAGTGCTTTGATAAGTTTAAAGT
GAACTCGACCCTCGAACAGTATGTCTTCTGCACAGTTAACGCATTGCCCGAAACGACCGCCGATATAGTT
GTGTTCGACGAAATCTCAATGGCTACCAATTATGATCTCTCCGTCGTCAATGCACGGCTGCGGGCCAAAC
ACTACGTCTACATCGGGGACCCCGCGCAGTTACCAGCACCGCGAACCCTACTGACTAAGGGCACACTTGA
GCCAGAGTACTTCAACAGCGTATGTAGACTGATGAAAACCATTGGCCCTGATATGTTCCTGGGAACATGT
CGGAGGTGCCCCGCTGAAATAGTGGACACCGTTTCAGCACTTGTGTACGACAATAAGCTCAAAGCACACA
AGGATAAATCCGCACAATGTTTTAAGATGTTTTACAAAGGGGTTATTACCCATGATGTGTCTAGCGCTAT
CAATCGCCCTCAGATTGGCGTGGTGAGAGAGTTTTTGACGCGAAATCCCGCCTGGCGAAAGGCCGTATTC
ATCAGTCCTTACAACTCGCAAAATGCCGTCGCTAGTAAGATTTTAGGACTCCCTACTCAGACAGTTGATA
GCTCTCAAGGTTCTGAATACGATTATGTGATTTTTACTCAGACTACCGAAACGGCACATTCTTGTAACGT
CAACCGTTTTAACGTGGCCATTACAAGGGCCAAGGTTGGCATCTTGTGTATCATGTCAGACCGGGACCTG
TATGATAAACTGCAATTCACATCTTTGGAGATACCGCGCCGCAATGTCGCTACCCTTCAGGAAAACCTTT
ACTTTCAGTCGAAGAGGCGATGGAAAAAGAATTTTATCGCGGTGAGTGCAGCCAACAGATTCAAAAAGAT
ATCCTCGTCTGGTGCCCTCTAAGCTAGCTTGACTGACTGAGATACAGCGTACCTTCAGCTCACAGACATG
ATAAGATACATTGATGAGTTTGGACAAACCACAACTAGAATGCAGTGAAAAAAATGCTTTATTTGTGAAA
TTTGTGATGCTATTGCTTTATTTGTAACCATTATAAGCTGCAATAAACAAGTTAACAACAACAATTGCAT
TCATTTTATGTTTCAGGTTCAGGGGGAGGTGTGGGAGGTTTTTTAAAGCAAGTAAAACCTCTACAAATGT
GGTATTGGCCCATCTCTATCGGTATCGTAGCATAACCCCTTGGGGCCTCTAAACGGGTCTTGAGGGGTTT
TTTGTGCCCCTCGGGCCGGATTGCTATCTACCGGCATTGGCGCAGAAAAAAATGCCTGATGCGACGCTGC
GCGTCTTATACTCCCACATATGCCAGATTCAGCAACGGATACGGCTTCCCCAACTTGCCCACTTCCATAC
GTGTCCTCCTTACCAGAAATTTATCCTTAAGGTCGTCAGCTATCCTGCAGGCGATCTCTCGATTTCGATC
AAGACATTCCTTTAATGGTCTTTTCTGGACACCACTAGGGGTCAGAAGTAGTTCATCAAACTTTCTTCCC
TCCCTAATCTCATTGGTTACCTTGGGCTATCGAAACTTAATTAACCAGTCAAGTCAGCTACTTGGCGAGA
TCGACTTGTCTGGGTTTCGACTACGCTCAGAATTGCGTCAGTCAAGTTCGATCTGGTCCTTGCTATTGCA
CCCGTTCTCCGATTACGAGTTTCATTTAAATCATGTGAGCAAAAGGCCAGCAAAAGGCCAGGAACCGTAA
AAAGGCCGCGTTGCTGGCGTTTTTCCATAGGCTCCGCCCCCCTGACGAGCATCACAAAAATCGACGCTCA
AGTCAGAGGTGGCGAAACCCGACAGGACTATAAAGATACCAGGCGTTTCCCCCTGGAAGCTCCCTCGTGC
GCTCTCCTGTTCCGACCCTGCCGCTTACCGGATACCTGTCCGCCTTTCTCCCTTCGGGAAGCGTGGCGCT
TTCTCATAGCTCACGCTGTAGGTATCTCAGTTCGGTGTAGGTCGTTCGCTCCAAGCTGGGCTGTGTGCAC
GAACCCCCCGTTCAGCCCGACCGCTGCGCCTTATCCGGTAACTATCGTCTTGAGTCCAACCCGGTAAGAC
ACGACTTATCGCCACTGGCAGCAGCCACTGGTAACAGGATTAGCAGAGCGAGGTATGTAGGCGGTGCTAC
AGAGTTCTTGAAGTGGTGGCCTAACTACGGCTACACTAGAAGAACAGTATTTGGTATCTGCGCTCTGCTG
AAGCCAGTTACCTTCGGAAAAAGAGTTGGTAGCTCTTGATCCGGCAAACAAACCACCGCTGGTAGCGGTG
GTTTTTTTGTTTGCAAGCAGCAGATTACGCGCAGAAAAAAAGGATCTCAAGAAGATCCTTTGATCTTTTC
TACGGGGTCTGACGCTCAGTGGAACGAAAACTCACGTTAAGGGATTTTGGTCATGAGATTATCAAAAAGG
ATCTTCACCTAGATCCTTTTAAATTAAAAATGAAGTTTTAAATCAATCTAAAGTATATATGAGTAAACTT
GGTCTGACAGTTACCAATGCTTAATCAGTGAGGCACCTATCTCAGCGATCTGTCTATTTCGTTCATCCAT
AGTTGCATTTAAATTTCCGAACTCTCCAAGGCCCTCGTCGGAAAATCTTCAAACCTTTCGTCCGATCCAT
CTTGCAGGCTACCTCTCGAACGAACTATCGCAAGTCTCTTGGCCGGCCTTGCGCCTTGGCTATTGCTTGG
CAGCGCCTATCGCCAGGTATTACTCCAATCCCGAATATCCGAGATCGGGATCACCCGAGAGAAGTTCAAC
CTACATCCTCAATCCCGATCTATCCGAGATCCGAGGAATATCGAAATCGGGGCGCGCCTGGTGTACCGAG
AACGATCCTCTCAGTGCGAGTCTCGACGATCCATATCGTTGCTTGGCAGTCAGCCAGTCGGAATCCAGCT
TGGGACCCAGGAAGTCCAATCGTCAGATATTGTACTCAAGCCTGGTCACGGCAGCGTACCGATCTGTTTA
AACCTAGATATTGATAGTCTGATCGGTCAACGTATAATCGAGTCCTAGCTTTTGCAAACATCTATCAAGA
GACAGGATCAGCAGGAGGCTTTCGCATGAGTATTCAACATTTCCGTGTCGCCCTTATTCCCTTTTTTGCG
GCATTTTGCCTTCCTGTTTTTGCTCACCCAGAAACGCTGGTGAAAGTAAAAGATGCTGAAGATCAGTTGG
GTGCGCGAGTGGGTTACATCGAACTGGATCTCAACAGCGGTAAGATCCTTGAGAGTTTTCGCCCCGAAGA
ACGCTTTCCAATGATGAGCACTTTTAAAGTTCTGCTATGTGGCGCGGTATTATCCCGTATTGACGCCGGG
CAAGAGCAACTCGGTCGCCGCATACACTATTCTCAGAATGACTTGGTTGAGTATTCACCAGTCACAGAAA
AGCATCTTACGGATGGCATGACAGTAAGAGAATTATGCAGTGCTGCCATAACCATGAGTGATAACACTGC
GGCCAACTTACTTCTGACAACGATTGGAGGACCGAAGGAGCTAACCGCTTTTTTGCACAACATGGGGGAT
CATGTAACTCGCCTTGATCGTTGGGAACCGGAGCTGAATGAAGCCATACCAAACGACGAGCGTGACACCA
CGATGCCTGTAGCAATGGCAACAACCTTGCGTAAACTATTAACTGGCGAACTACTTACTCTAGCTTCCCG
GCAACAGTTGATAGACTGGATGGAGGCGGATAAAGTTGCAGGACCACTTCTGCGCTCGGCCCTTCCGGCT
GGCTGGTTTATTGCTGATAAATCTGGAGCCGGTGAGCGTGGGTCTCGCGGTATCATTGCAGCACTGGGGC
CAGATGGTAAGCCCTCCCGTATCGTAGTTATCTACACGACGGGGAGTCAGGCAACTATGGATGAACGAAA
TAGACAGATCGCTGAGATAGGTGCCTCACTGATTAAGCATTGGTAACCGATTCTAGGTGCATTGGCGCAG
AAAAAAATGCCTGATGCGACGCTGCGCGTCTTATACTCCCACATATGCCAGATTCAGCAACGGATACGGC
TTCCCCAACTTGCCCACTTCCATACGTGTCCTCCTTACCAGAAATTTATCCTTAAGATCCCGAATCGTTT
AAACTCGACTCTGGCTCTATCGAATCTCCGTCGTTTCGAGCTTACGCGAACAGCCGTGGCGCTCATTTGC
TCGTCGGGCATCGAATCTCGTCAGCTATCGTCAGCTTACCTTTTTGGCAGCGATCGCGGCTCCCGACATC
TTGGACCATTAGCTCCACAGGTATCTTCTTCCCTCTAGTGGTCATAACAGCAGCTTCAGCTACCTCTCAA
TTCAAAAAACCCCTCAAGACCCGTTTAGAGGCCCCAAGGGGTTATGCTATCAATCGTTGCGTTACACACA
CAAAAAACCAACACACATCCATCTTCGATGGATAGCGATTTTATTATCTAACTGCTGATCGAGTGTAGCC
AGATCTAGTAATCAATTACGGGGTCATTAGTTCATAGCCCATATATGGAGTTCCGCGTTACATAACTTAC
GGTAAATGGCCCGCCTGGCTGACCGCCCAACGACCCCCGCCCATTGACGTCAATAATGACGTATGTTCCC
ATAGTAACGCCAATAGGGACTTTCCATTGACGTCAATGGGTGGAGTATTTACGGTAAACTGCCCACTTGG
CAGTACATCAAGTGTATCATATGCCAAGTACGCCCCCTATTGACGTCAATGACGGTAAATGGCCCGCCTG
GCATTATGCCCAGTACATGACCTTATGGGACTTTCCTACTTGGCAGTACATCTACGTATTAGTCATCGCT
ATTACCATGCTGATGCGGTTTTGGCAGTACATCAATGGGCGTGGATAGCGGTTTGACTCACGGGGATTTC
CAAGTCTCCACCCCATTGACGTCAATGGGAGTTTGTTTTGGCACCAAAATCAACGGGACTTTCCAAAATG
TCGTAACAACTCCGCCCCATTGACGCAAATGGGCGGTAGGCGTGTACGGTGGGAGGTCTATATAAGCAGA
GCTGGTTTAGTGAACCGTCAGATCAGATCTTTGTCGATCCTACCATCCACTCGACACACCCGCCAGCGGC
CGC
